>Addgene plasmid #48590 | pFUSB4_TCTG | depositor full sequence | sequence record 70290 | Full Sequence
ATGTTTTCCCAGTCACGACGTTGTAAAACGACGGCCAGTCTTAAGCGTCTCATGGCCTGACCCCGGACCA
AGTGGTGGCCTATCGCCAGCAACGGTGGCGGCAAGCAAGCGCTCGAAACGGTGCAGCGGCTGTTGCCGGT
GCTGTGCCAGGACCATGGCCTGACTCCGGACCAAGTGGTGGCTATCGCCAGCCACGATGGCGGCAAGCAA
GCGCTCGAAACGGTGCAGCGGCTGTTGCCGGTGCTGTGCCAGGACCATGGCCTGACCCCGGACCAAGTGG
TGGCTATCGCCAGCAACGGTGGCGGCAAGCAAGCGCTCGAAACGGTGCAGCGGCTGTTGCCGGTGCTGTG
CCAGGACCATGGCCTGACCCCGGACCAAGTGGTGGCTATCGCCAGCAACAATGGCGGCAAGCAAGCGCTC
GAAACGGTGCAGCGGCTGTTGCCGGTGCTGTGCCAGGACCATGGCCTGACCCCGGACCAAGTGGTGGCTA
TCGAGACGTCTAGACCAGCCAGGACAGAAATGCCTCGACTTCGCTGCTACCCAAGGTTGCCGGGTGACGC
ACACCGTGGAAACGGATGAAGGCACGAACCCAGTGGACATAAGCCTGTTCGGTTCGTAAGCTGTAATGCA
AGTAGCGTATGCGCTCACGCAACTGGTCCAGAACCTTGACCGAACGCAGCGGTGGTAACGGCGCAGTGGC
GGTTTTCATGGCTTGTTATGACTGTTTTTTTGGGGTACAGTCTATGCCTCGGGCATCCAAGCAGCAAGCG
CGTTACGCCGTGGGTCGATGTTTGATGTTATGGAGCAGCAACGATGTTACGCAGCAGGGCAGTCGCCCTA
AAACAAAGTTAAACATTATGAGGGAAGCGGTGATCGCCGAAGTATCGACTCAACTATCAGAGGTAGTTGG
CGTCATCGAGCGCCATCTCGAACCGACGTTGCTGGCCGTACATTTGTACGGCTCCGCAGTGGATGGCGGC
CTGAAGCCACACAGTGATATTGATTTGCTGGTTACGGTGACCGTAAGGCTTGATGAAACAACGCGGCGAG
CTTTGATCAACGACCTTTTGGAAACTTCGGCTTCCCCTGGAGAGAGCGAGATTCTCCGCGCTGTAGAAGT
CACCATTGTTGTGCACGACGACATCATTCCGTGGCGTTATCCAGCTAAGCGCGAACTGCAATTTGGAGAA
TGGCAGCGCAATGACATTCTTGCAGGTATCTTCGAGCCAGCCACGATCGACATTGATCTGGCTATCTTGC
TGACAAAAGCAAGAGAACATAGCGTTGCCTTGGTAGGTCCAGCGGCGGAGGAACTCTTTGATCCGGTTCC
TGAACAGGATCTATTTGAGGCGCTAAATGAAACCTTAACGCTATGGAACTCGCCGCCCGACTGGGCTGGC
GATGAGCGAAATGTAGTGCTTACGTTGTCCCGCATTTGGTACAGCGCAGTAACCGGCAAAATCGCGCCGA
AGGATGTCGCTGCCGACTGGGCAATGGAGCGCCTGCCGGCCCAGTATCAGCCCGTCATACTTGAAGCTAG
ACAGGCTTATCTTGGACAAGAAGAAGATCGCTTGGCCTCGCGCGCAGATCAGTTGGAAGAATTTGTCCAC
TACGTGAAAGGCGAGATCACCAAGGTAGTCGGCAAATAACCCTCGAGCCACCCATGACCAAAATCCCTTA
ACGTGAGTTACGCGTCGTTCCACTGAGCGTCAGACCCCGTAGAAAAGATCAAAGGATCTTCTTGAGATCC
TTTTTTTCTGCGCGTAATCTGCTGCTTGCAAACAAAAAAACCACCGCTACCAGCGGTGGTTTGTTTGCCG
GATCAAGAGCTACCAACTCTTTTTCCGAAGGTAACTGGCTTCAGCAGAGCGCAGATACCAAATACTGTCC
TTCTAGTGTAGCCGTAGTTAGGCCACCACTTCAAGAACTCTGTAGCACCGCCTACATACCTCGCTCTGCT
AATCCTGTTACCAGTGGCTGCTGCCAGTGGCGATAAGTCGTGTCTTACCGGGTTGGACTCAAGACGATAG
TTACCGGATAAGGCGCAGCGGTCGGGCTGAACGGGGGGTTCGTGCACACAGCCCAGCTTGGAGCGAACGA
CCTACACCGAACTGAGATACCTACAGCGTGAGCATTGAGAAAGCGCCACGCTTCCCGAAGGGAGAAAGGC
GGACAGGTATCCGGTAAGCGGCAGGGTCGGAACAGGAGAGCGCACGAGGGAGCTTCCAGGGGGAAACGCC
TGGTATCTTTATAGTCCTGTCGGGTTTCGCCACCTCTGACTTGAGCGTCGATTTTTGTGATGCTCGTCAG
GGGGGCGGAGCCTATGGAAAAACGCCAGCAACGCGGCCTTTTTACGGTTCCTGGCCTTTTGCTGGCCTTT
TGCTCACATGTTCTTTCCTGCGTTATCCCCTGATTCTGTGGATAACCGTATTACCGCCTTTGAGTGAGCT
GATACCGCTCGCCGCAGCCGAACGACCGAGCGCAGCGAGTCAGTGAGCGAGGAAGCGGAAGAGCGCCCAA
TACGCAAACCGCCTCTCCCCGCGCGTTGGCCGATTCATTAATGCAGCTGGCACGACAGGTTTCCCGACTG
GAAAGCGGGCAGTGAGCGCAACGCAATTAATACGCGTACCGCTAGCCAGGAAGAGTTTGTAGAAACGCAA
AAAGGCCATCCGTCAGGATGGCCTTCTGCTTAGTTTGATGCCTGGCAGTTTATGGCGGGCGTCCTGCCCG
CCACCCTCCGGGCCGTTGCTTCACAACGTTCAAATCCGCTCCCGGCGGATTTGTCCTACTCAGGAGAGCG
TTCACCGACAAACAACAGATAAAACGAAAGGCCCAGTCTTCCGACTGAGCCTTTCGTTTTATTTGATGCC
TGGCAGTTCCCTACTCTCGCGTTAACGCTAGCATGG
Features (pLannotate 1.2.2; 8 found; start..end, strand, type, name):
      3..39      -  CDS            lacZα (fragment): LacZα fragment of β-galactosidase; lacZ fragment
    596..619     +  promoter       Pc promoter (fragment): intI1 (promoter lies within the coding sequence); class 1 integron promoter
    795..851     +  CDS            GmR (fragment): gentamycin acetyltransferase; aacC1; confers resistance to gentamycin
    858..1649    +  CDS            SmR: aminoglycoside adenylyltransferase (Murphy, 1985); aadA; confers resistance to spectinomycin and streptomycin
   1742..2330    +  rep_origin     ori: high-copy-number ColE1/pMB1/pBR322/pUC origin of replication
   2513..2605    +  CDS            lacI (fragment): lac repressor; lacI; The lac repressor binds to the lac operator to inhibit transcription in E. coli. This inhibition can be relieved by adding lactose or isopropyl-β-D-thiogalactopyranoside (IPTG).
   2660..2687    -  terminator     rrnB T2 terminator: transcription terminator T2 from the E. coli rrnB gene
   2819..2862    +  terminator     rrnB T1 terminator: Escherichia coli rrnB; transcription terminator T1 from the E. coli rrnB gene
