[The description below was written by a language model from this plasmid's Addgene catalogue record and pLannotate feature annotations shown in this document.]
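Description:
pFUSB4_TCTG is a small (about 2.9 kb) intermediate array plasmid for Golden Gate assembly of TALENs, built on the pFUS_B4 backbone. It carries a pre-assembled block of four synthetic TAL effector repeats whose repeat-variable diresidues are NG, HD, NG and NN. Under the standard RVD code these recognise T, C, T and G, which gives the plasmid the "TCTG" in its name. The depositor notes that the array was made by Golden Gate cloning. Although the catalogue lists the vector type as mammalian expression/TALEN, the annotated features show no eukaryotic promoter, nuclease domain or polyadenylation signal. The plasmid is therefore best understood as a bacterial cloning intermediate that supplies a repeat module, not as an expression construct in its own right.

The plasmid is propagated in E. coli from a high-copy ColE1/pUC-type origin. Selection is with spectinomycin, through the aadA aminoglycoside adenylyltransferase gene, which also confers streptomycin resistance. Upstream of aadA lie a fragment of the class 1 integron Pc promoter and a short remnant of a gentamicin acetyltransferase gene, apparently leftovers of the integron-derived resistance cassette. Other annotated elements are small lacZα and lacI fragments and the rrnB T1 and T2 terminators. The truncated lacZα is consistent with a blue/white screening cassette having been replaced by the repeat array. The automated annotation does not label the TAL repeats themselves, so the insert is documented only in the catalogue fields.

The associated publication describes a simplified 15-RVD GoldyTALEN design for in vivo genome engineering. In that context, a ready-made four-repeat module like this one would be combined with other pre-built repeat blocks and a final half-repeat in a TALEN destination backbone, shortening custom TALEN construction.
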