Addgene plasmid #48590: pFUSB4_TCTG
Depositing lab: Stephen Ekker. Depositing organization: Mayo Foundation for Medical Education and Research. Publication: High Efficiency In Vivo Genome Engineering with a Simplified 15-RVD GoldyTALEN Design. Ma AC, Lee HB, Clark KJ, Ekker SC. PLoS One. 2013 May 29;8(5):e65259. doi: 10.1371/journal.pone.0065259. Print 2013. PubMed 23734242.
Backbone
  Vector backbone: pFUS_B4
  Vector type: Mammalian Expression, TALEN
Growth in bacteria
  Bacterial resistance: Spectinomycin, 50 μg/mL
  Growth temperature: 37°C
  Growth strain: Top10
  Copy number: Unknown
Gene/Insert
  Gene/Insert name: RVD sequence: NG HD NG NN
  Species: Synthetic
  Cloning method: Unknown
  Sequencing primers: 5′ ttgatgcctggcagttccct; 3′ cgaaccgaacaggcttatgt
Terms and licenses: Academic/Nonprofit Terms; Industry Terms: Not Available to Industry
Depositor comments: Plasmid was created using Golden Gate cloning.
How to cite: pFUSB4_TCTG was a gift from Stephen Ekker (Addgene plasmid # 48590 ; http://n2t.net/addgene:48590 ; RRID:Addgene_48590)
