>Addgene plasmid #48590 | pFUSB4_TCTG | addgene partial sequence | sequence record 71397 | pCR8_F1 5'-ttgatgcctggcagttccct-3'
TCACGACGTTGTAAAACGACGGCCAGTCTTAAGCGTCTCATGGCCTGACCCCGGACCAAGTGGTGGCTAT
CGCCAGCAACGGTGGCGGCAAGCAAGCGCTCGAAACGGTGCAGCGGCTGTTGCCGGTGCTGTGCCAGGAC
CATGGCCTGACTCCGGACCAAGTGGTGGCTATCGCCAGCCACGATGGCGGCAAGCAAGCGCTCGAAACGG
TGCAGCGGCTGTTGCCGGTGCTGTGCCAGGACCATGGCCTGACCCCGGACCAAGTGGTGGCTATCGCCAG
CAACGGTGGCGGCAAGCAAGCGCTCGAAACGGTGCAGCGGCTGTTGCCGGTGCTGTGCCAGGACCATGGC
CTGACCCCGGACCAAGTGGTGGCTATCGCCAGCAACAATGGCGGCAAGCAAGCGCTCGAAACGGTGCAGC
GGCTGTTGCCGGTGCTGTGCCAGGACCATGGCCTGACCCCGGACCAAGTGGTGGCTATCGAGACGTCTAG
ACCAGCCAGGACAGAAATGCCTCGACTTCGCTGCTACCCAAGGTTGCCGGGTGACGCACACCGTGGAAAC
GGATGAAGGCACGAACCCAGTGGACATAAGCCTGTTCGGTTCGTAAGCTGTAATGCAAGTAGCGTATGCG
CTCACGCAACTGGTCCAGAACCTTGACCGAACGCAGCGGTGGTAACGGCGCAGTGGCGGTTTTCATGGCT
TGTTATGACTGTTTTTTTGGGGTACAGTCTATGCCTCGGGCATCCAAGCAGCAAGCGCGTTACGCCGTGG
GTCGATGTTTGATGTTATGGAGCAGCAACGATGTTACGCAGCAGGGCAGTCGCCCTAAAACAAAGTTAAA
CATTATGAGGGAAGCGGTGATCGCCGAA
